>Addgene plasmid #239746 | pKG3777_pGEEC584_pShip-EFS(promoter)-CMV(UTR)-mRuby2-bGH | addgene full sequence | sequence record 476959 | Addgene NGS Result
CAGAAGGCCATCCTGACGGATGGCCTTTTTGCGTTTCTACAAACTCTTCCTGTTAGTTAGTTACTTAAGC
TCGGGCCCACCTGCAGTCTACTTACTGGGCAGAGCGCACATCGCCCACAGTCCCCGAGAAGTTGGGGGGA
GGGGTCGGCAATTGAACCGGTGCCTAGAGAAGGTGGCGCGGGGTAAACTGGGAAAGTGATGTCGTGTACT
GGCTCCGCCTTTTTCCCGAGGGTGGGGGAGAACCGTATATAAGTGCAGTAGTCGCCGTGAACGTTCTTTT
TCGAGATCGCCTGGAGACGCCATCCACGCTGTAATGGCCACCATGGTGTCTAAGGGCGAAGAGCTGATCA
AGGAAAATATGCGTATGAAGGTGGTCATGGAAGGTTCGGTCAACGGCCACCAATTCAAATGCACAGGTGA
AGGAGAAGGCAATCCGTACATGGGAACTCAAACCATGAGGATCAAAGTCATCGAGGGAGGACCCCTGCCA
TTTGCCTTTGACATTCTTGCCACGTCGTTCATGTATGGCAGCCGTACTTTTATCAAGTACCCGAAAGGCA
TTCCTGATTTCTTTAAACAGTCCTTTCCTGAGGGTTTTACTTGGGAAAGAGTTACGAGATACGAAGATGG
TGGAGTCGTCACCGTCATGCAGGACACCAGCCTTGAGGATGGCTGTCTCGTTTACCACGTCCAAGTCAGA
GGGGTAAACTTTCCCTCCAATGGTCCCGTGATGCAGAAGAAGACCAAGGGTTGGGAGCCTAATACAGAGA
TGATGTATCCAGCAGATGGTGGTCTGAGGGGATACACTCATATGGCACTGAAAGTTGATGGTAGTGGCCA
TCTGTCTTGCTCTTTCGTAACAACTTACAGGTCAAAAAAGACCGTCGGGAACATCAAGATGCCCGGTATC
CATGCCGTTGATCACCGCCTGGAAAGGTTAGAGGAAAGTGACAATGAAATGTTCGTAGTACAACGCGAAC
ACGCAGTTGCCAAGTTCGCCGGGCTTGGTGGTGGGATGGACGAGCTGTACAAGTAACAACGTTGCACCTG
TGCCTTCTAGTTGCCAGCCATCTGTTGTTTGCCCCTCCCCCGTGCCTTCCTTGACCCTGGAAGGTGCCAC
TCCCACTGTCCTTTCCTAATAAAATGAGGAAATTGCATCGCATTGTCTGAGTAGGTGTCATTCTATTCTG
GGGGGTGGGGTGGGGCAGGACAGCAAGGGGGAGGATTGGGAAGACAATAGCAGGCATGCTGGGGATGCGG
TGGGCTCTATGGCGCTCGCTGACTGCAGGTGCCCGTGTCTCAAAATCTCTGATGTTACATTGCACAAGAT
AAAAATATATCATCATGAACAATAAAACTGTCTGCTTACATAAACAGTAATACAAGGGGTGTTATGAGCC
ATATTCAACGGGAAACGTCGAGGCCGCGATTAAATTCCAACATGGATGCTGATTTATATGGGTATAAATG
GGCTCGCGATAATGTCGGGCAATCAGGTGCGACAATCTATCGCTTGTATGGGAAGCCCGATGCGCCAGAG
TTGTTTCTGAAACATGGCAAAGGTAGCGTTGCCAATGATGTTACAGATGAGATGGTCAGACTAAACTGGC
TGACGGAATTTATGCCTCTTCCGACCATCAAGCATTTTATCCGTACTCCTGGTGATGCATGGTTACTCAC
CACTGCGATCCCCGGAAAAACAGCATTCCAGGTATTAGAAGAATATCCTGATTCAGGTGAAAATATTGTT
GATGCGCTGGCAGTGTTCCTGCGCCGGTTGCATTCGATTCCTGTTTGTAATTGTCCTTTTAACAGCGATC
GCGTATTTCGTCTAGCTCAGGCGCAATCACGAATGAATAACGGTTTGGTTGATGCGAGTGATTTTGATGA
CGAGCGTAATGGCTGGCCTGTTGAACAAGTCTGGAAAGAAATGCATAAACTTTTGCCATTCTCACCGGAT
TCAGTCGTCACTCATGGTGATTTCTCACTTGATAACCTTATTTTTGACGAGGGGAAATTAATAGGTTGTA
TTGATGTTGGACGAGTCGGAATCGCAGACCGATACCAGGATCTTGCCATCCTATGGAACTGCCTCGGTGA
GTTTTCTCCTTCATTACAGAAACGGCTTTTTCAAAAATATGGTATTGATAATCCTGATATGAATAAATTG
CAGTTTCATTTGATGCTCGATGAGTTTTTCTAATCAGAATTGGTTAATTGGTTGTAACATTATTCAGATT
GGGCCCCGTTCCACTGAGCGTCAGACCCCGTAGAAAAGATCAAAGGATCTTCTTGAGATCCTTTTTTTCT
GCGCGTAATCTGCTGCTTGCAAACAAAAAAACCACCGCTACCAGCGGTGGTTTGTTTGCCGGATCAAGAG
CTACCAACTCTTTTTCCGAAGGTAACTGGCTTCAGCAGAGCGCAGATACCAAATACTGTTCTTCTAGTGT
AGCCGTAGTTAGGCCACCACTTCAAGAACTCTGTAGCACCGCCTACATACCTCGCTCTGCTAATCCTGTT
ACCAGTGGCTGCTGCCAGTGGCGATAAGTCGTGTCTTACCGGGTTGGACTCAAGACGATAGTTACCGGAT
AAGGCGCAGCGGTCGGGCTGAACGGGGGGTTCGTGCACACAGCCCAGCTTGGAGCGAACGACCTACACCG
AACTGAGATACCTACAGCGTGAGCTATGAGAAAGCGCCACGCTTCCCGAAGGGAGAAAGGCGGACAGGTA
TCCGGTAAGCGGCAGGGTCGGAACAGGAGAGCGCACGAGGGAGCTTCCAGGGGGAAACGCCTGGTATCTT
TATAGTCCTGTCGGGTTTCGCCACCTCTGACTTGAGCGTCGATTTTTGTGATGCTCGTCAGGGGGGCGGA
GCCTATGGAAAAACGCCAGCAACGCGGCCTTTTTACGGTTCCTGGCCTTTTGCTGGCCTTTTGCTCACAT
GTTCTTTCCTGCGTTATCCCCTGATTCTGTGGATAACCGTATTACCGCTAGCATGGATCTCGGGGACGTC
TAACTACTAAGCGAGAGTAGGGAACTGCCAGGCATCAAATAAAACGAAAGGCTCAGTCGGAAGACTGGGC
CTTTCGTTTTATCTGTTGTTTGTCGGTGAACGCTCTCCTGAGTAGGACAAATCCGCCGGGAGCGGATTTG
AACGTTGTGAAGCAACGGCCCGGAGGGTGGCGGGCAGGACGCCCGCCATAAACTGCCAGGCATCAAACTA
AG
Features (pLannotate 1.2.2; 7 found; start..end, strand, type, name):
      2..29      +  terminator     rrnB T2 terminator: transcription terminator T2 from the E. coli rrnB gene
     97..283     +  promoter       EF-1α core promoter (fragment): core promoter for human elongation factor EF-1α
    323..1033    +  CDS            mRuby2: monomeric red fluorescent protein derived from mRuby, with improved photophysical properties (Lam et al., 2012)
   1048..1272    +  polyA_signal   bGH poly(A) signal: bovine growth hormone polyadenylation signal
   1394..2203    +  CDS            KanR: aminoglycoside phosphotransferase; aph(3')-Ia; confers resistance to kanamycin in bacteria or G418 (Geneticin®) in eukaryotes
   2293..2881    +  rep_origin     ori: high-copy-number ColE1/pMB1/pBR322/pUC origin of replication
   3049..3092    -  terminator     rrnB T1 terminator: Escherichia coli rrnB; transcription terminator T1 from the E. coli rrnB gene
