[The description below was written by a language model from this plasmid's Addgene catalogue record and pLannotate feature annotations shown in this document.]
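Description:
pKG3777_pGEEC584_pShip-EFS(promoter)-CMV(UTR)-mRuby2-bGH is a compact (about 3.2 kb) synthetic-biology plasmid built on the pShip backbone by Golden Gate assembly. It carries a single mammalian-style transcription unit expressing a red fluorescent reporter. It is propagated in E. coli through a high-copy ColE1/pUC-type origin and selected with kanamycin via the KanR aminoglycoside phosphotransferase gene. Terminators from the E. coli rrnB operon (T1 and T2) flank the cargo region, an arrangement that generally insulates an insert from bacterial read-through transcription coming from the backbone.

The expression cassette is driven by EFS, the short core promoter of human elongation factor EF-1α, which the feature table detects as a fragment of that core promoter. According to the name and stated purpose, the promoter is paired with the 5' UTR from CMV rather than its native leader. This UTR is not annotated separately, though there is a short unannotated gap between the promoter and the coding sequence where it would be expected to lie. Downstream is the mRuby2 open reading frame, a monomeric red fluorescent protein derived from an Entacmaea quadricolor protein, followed by the bovine growth hormone polyadenylation signal for transcript termination and processing. No viral packaging elements, integration sites or dedicated eukaryotic selection cassette are annotated.

The mix-and-match design, with a canonical promoter combined with a heterologous 5' UTR, fits the associated study of coupled transcriptional and translational regulation of transgenes. The plasmid probably serves as one member of a set that compares how promoter and UTR choices affect reporter output.
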