Addgene plasmid #239746: pKG3777_pGEEC584_pShip-EFS(promoter)-CMV(UTR)-mRuby2-bGH
Purpose: Plasmid expressing mRuby2 from the EFS canonical promoter with the CMV 5' UTR
Depositing lab: Kate Galloway. Depositing organization: Massachusetts Institute of Technology. Publication: High-resolution profiling reveals coupled transcriptional and translational regulation of transgenes. Peterman EL, Ploessl DS, Love KS, Sanabria V, Daniels RF, Johnstone CP, Godavarti DR, Kabaria SR, Oakes CG, Pai AA, Galloway KE. Nucleic Acids Research, Volume 53, Issue 11, 24 June 2025, gkaf528 10.1093/nar/gkaf528 PubMed 39651241.
Backbone
  Vector backbone: pShip
  Vector type: Synthetic Biology
Growth in bacteria
  Bacterial resistance: Kanamycin, 50 μg/mL
  Growth temperature: 30°C
  Growth strain: NEB Stable
  Copy number: High Copy
Gene/Insert
  Gene/Insert name: mRuby2
  Species: Entacmaea quadricolor
  Cloning method: Golden Gate
Terms and licenses: Academic/Nonprofit Terms; Industry Terms: Not Available to Industry
Depositor comments: Please visit https://doi.org/10.1101/2024.11.26.625483 for bioRxiv preprint.
How to cite: pKG3777_pGEEC584_pShip-EFS(promoter)-CMV(UTR)-mRuby2-bGH was a gift from Kate Galloway (Addgene plasmid # 239746 ; http://n2t.net/addgene:239746 ; RRID:Addgene_239746)
